Addgene plasmid #38207: pBad-Xis/Int Reset Flipper
Depositing lab: Drew Endy. Depositing organization: Stanford University. Publication: Rewritable digital data storage in live cells via engineered control of recombination directionality. Bonnet J, Subsoontorn P, Endy D. Proc Natl Acad Sci U S A. 2012 Jun 5;109(23):8884-9. Epub 2012 May 21. 10.1073/pnas.1202344109 PubMed 22615351.
Backbone
  Vector backbone: J64100
  Backbone size w/o insert (bp): 2800
  Vector type: Synthetic Biology ; BioBrick cloning vector
Growth in bacteria
  Bacterial resistance: Chloramphenicol, 25 μg/mL
  Growth temperature: 37°C
  Growth strain: DH5alpha
  Copy number: Unknown
Gene/Insert 1
  Gene/Insert name: Bxb1-Excisionase
  Promoter: pBAD
  Cloning method: Unknown
  Sequencing primers: 5′ pBAD-F
Gene/Insert 2
  Gene/Insert name: Bxb1 Integrase
Terms and licenses: Academic/Nonprofit Terms; Industry Terms: Not Available to Industry
Depositor comments: In the reset circuit, PBAD controls expression of a polycistron encoding excisionase with a strong RBS followed by Bxb1 integrase with a GTG start codon to decrease its translation rate and increase the excisionase to integrase ratio. This construct was cloned in a plasmid with a regulated ColE1 origin of replication (J64100, 50-70 copies, chloramphenicol resistance).
How to cite: pBad-Xis/Int Reset Flipper was a gift from Drew Endy (Addgene plasmid # 38207 ; http://n2t.net/addgene:38207 ; RRID:Addgene_38207)
