[The description below was written by a language model from this plasmid's Addgene catalogue record and pLannotate feature annotations shown in this document.]
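Description:
pBad-Xis/Int Reset Flipper is a 5.7 kb bacterial expression plasmid built on the BioBrick cloning vector J64100, intended for synthetic biology work in E. coli. It replicates from a ColE1-type origin, which the depositor describes as regulated and giving roughly 50–70 copies per cell. Selection is with chloramphenicol, through a cat gene driven by its own promoter and followed by the lambda t0 terminator. The payload sits between the BioBrick prefix and suffix and is insulated by flanking transcription terminators, including the his operon terminator downstream.

The insert is an arabinose-inducible "reset" cassette. The araC regulator is encoded divergently from the araBAD (pBAD) promoter, so transcription is repressed without L-arabinose and activated when it is added. pBAD drives a single polycistronic message encoding the mycobacteriophage Bxb1 excisionase, translated from a strong ribosome binding site, followed by the Bxb1 serine integrase. The integrase begins with a GTG start codon to lower its translation rate and so raise the excisionase-to-integrase ratio. The automated annotation labels the first open reading frame by homology to a phage L5 protein, which presumably corresponds to the excisionase. It leaves the stretch before the BioBrick suffix unannotated, which is where the integrase would be expected to lie.

Integrase alone catalyses attB × attP recombination, whereas integrase together with excess excisionase reverses the directionality and acts on attL/attR sites. This plasmid therefore supplies the reset function of a rewritable recombinase-based DNA data register, flipping an invertible DNA element back to its original orientation in live cells. The target register itself is not carried on this construct.
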