Features (pLannotate 1.2.2; 11 found; start..end, strand, type, name):
     78..121     -  terminator     bacterial terminator: putative bacterial transcription terminator
    124..145     +  misc_feature   BioBrick prefix: BioBrick prefix for parts that do not start with "ATG"
    146..1024    -  CDS            araC: L-arabinose regulatory protein; araC
   1051..1334    +  promoter       araBAD promoter: araBAD; promoter of the L-arabinose operon of E. coli; the araC regulatory gene is transcribed in the opposite direction (Guzman et al., 1995)
   1394..2155    +  CDS            54: VG54_BPML5 - Protein predicted: Swiss-Prot protein existence level 4. From Mycobacterium phage L5 (Mycobacteriophage L5).
   3737..3757    +  misc_feature   BioBrick suffix: universal suffix for all parts
   3758..3815    +  terminator     his operon terminator: This putative transcriptin terminator from the E. coli his operon has a 2-bp deletion introduced during synthesis. Its efficiency has not been determined.
   4066..4674    -  rep_origin     ori: high-copy-number ColE1/pMB1/pBR322/pUC origin of replication
   4762..4856    -  terminator     lambda t0 terminator: transcription terminator from phage lambda
   4880..5536    -  CDS            cat: CAT_ECOLX - Experimental evidence at protein level: Swiss-Prot protein existence level 1. This enzyme is an effector of chloramphenicol resistance in bacteria. From Escherichia coli. This protein is used as a marker in many commonly used cloning vectors, such as pACYC184.
   5537..5639    -  promoter       cat promoter: promoter of the E. coli cat gene encoding chloramphenicol acetyltransferase
>Addgene plasmid #38207 | pBad-Xis/Int Reset Flipper | depositor full sequence | sequence record 48283 | pBad-Xis/Int Reset Flipper sequence 5738 bps
TCGAGTGCCACCTGACGTCTAAGAAACCATTATTATCATGACATTAACCTATAAAAATAGGCGTATCACG
AGGCAGAATTTCAGATAAAAAAAATCCTTAGCTTTCGCTAAGGATGATTTCTGGAATTCGCGGCCGCTTC
TAGAGTTATGACAACTTGACGGCTACATCATTCACTTTTTCTTCACAACCGGCACGGAACTCGCTCGGGC
TGGCCCCGGTGCATTTTTTAAATACCCGCGAGAAATAGAGTTGATCGTCAAAACCAACATTGCGACCGAC
GGTGGCGATAGGCATCCGGGTGGTGCTCAAAAGCAGCTTCGCCTGGCTGATACGTTGGTCCTCGCGCCAG
CTTAAGACGCTAATCCCTAACTGCTGGCGGAAAAGATGTGACAGACGCGACGGCGACAAGCAAACATGCT
GTGCGACGCTGGCGATATCAAAATTGCTGTCTGCCAGGTGATCGCTGATGTACTGACAAGCCTCGCGTAC
CCGATTATCCATCGGTGGATGGAGCGACTCGTTAATCGCTTCCATGCGCCGCAGTAACAATTGCTCAAGC
AGATTTATCGCCAGCAGCTCCGAATAGCGCCCTTCCCCTTGCCCGGCGTTAATGATTTGCCCAAACAGGT
CGCTGAAATGCGGCTGGTGCGCTTCATCCGGGCGAAAGAACCCCGTATTGGCAAATATTGACGGCCAGTT
AAGCCATTCATGCCAGTAGGCGCGCGGACGAAAGTAAACCCACTGGTGATACCATTCGCGAGCCTCCGGA
TGACGACCGTAGTGATGAATCTCTCCTGGCGGGAACAGCAAAATATCACCCGGTCGGCAAACAAATTCTC
GTCCCTGATTTTTCACCACCCCCTGACCGCGAATGGTGAGATTGAGAATATAACCTTTCATTCCCAGCGG
TCGGTCGATAAAAAAATCGAGATAACCGTTGGCCTCAATCGGCGTTAAACCCGCCACCAGATGGGCATTA
AACGAGTATCCCGGCAGCAGGGGATCATTTTGCGCTTCAGCCATACTTTTCATACTCCCGCCATTCAGAG
AAGAAACCAATTGTCCATATTGCATCAGACATTGCCGTCACTGCGTCTTTTACTGGCTCTTCTCGCTAAC
CAAACCGGTAACCCCGCTTATTAAAAGCATTCTGTAACAAAGCGGGACCAAAGCCATGACAAAAACGCGT
AACAAAAGTGTCTATAATCACGGCAGAAAAGTCACATTGATTATTTGCACGGCGTCACACTTTGCTATGC
CATAGCATTTTTATCCATAAGATTAGCGGATCCTACCTGACGCTTTTTATCGCAACTCTCTACTGTTTCT
CCATACCGTTTTTTTGGGCTAGCTACTAGACCTTAACAAACTACGGAGGTCAACATGGCCGGCACTCAGC
GTATCGTCTTTCTACCCGATACTCAGTTGCCTTTCGAGGCGCGCAAAGAGATGCAAGCGGTCATCCGCTT
CATCGGGGATGTCCAGCCGTACGGCGTGGTACATATCGGTGACGTCCTAGACCTGCCGCAGCCCTCGCGC
TGGAACCGGGGAACCAAGGGCGAGTTCGAGGGCTCGGTGTACCGCGACGCGGACTACGCCAAGAAGAACC
TGATGGAGCCGCTGCGCAAGGTCTACGACGGCTGGATCGGGATGCACGAGGGCAACCACGATCTGCGAGC
CCGCGAGTACCTGGCCAAGAACGCACCGGCCCTGGAGGGTACGCACGCTTTCGACATCGACGTGCTGCTC
GACTTCGACGGGTTCGGTGTGGAGCTGCTGCCTGACTTCTACGACATCGCTCCGGGCTGGATCTCCACTC
ACGGGCACATGGGCAAGATGACGCTATCCCAGATCGCCGGATCGACAGCGCTCAACGGTGCCAAGAAGTT
CGGCAAGTCCGTGGTCTGCGGCCACACGCACCGGCAGGCTGTCGTCTCGCACTCGTTCGGGTACGGCGGC
TCGGTGCGCAAGACCGTCACCGGCATGGAAGTCGGGCACCTGATGGACATGAAGAAGGCCAACTATCTAA
AGGGCGGAGCCGGGAACTGGCAGATGGGCTTCGGGATGCTCACGGTCGACGGCAAGCATGTCAAGGCTGA
GATCGTCCCGATCCTGGGAGGCAAGTTCACCGTTGACGGCCAGGTCTGGGAAGTCACCGGTTAATACTAG
TCACACAGGAAACCTACTAG
[1500 nt withheld, positions 2191-3690]
TAATAATACTAGCGCAAAAAACCCCGCTTCGGCGGGGTTTTTTCGCTACTAGTAGCGGCCGCTGCAGTCC
GGCAAAAAAGGGCAAGGTGTCACCACCCTGCCCTTTTTCTTTAAAACCGAAAAGATTACTTCGCGTTATG
CAGGCTTCCTCGCTCACTGACTCGCTGCGCTCGGTCGTTCGGCTGCGGCGAGCGGTATCAGCTCACTCAA
AGGCGGTAATCCTAGCTAGGGCGTTCGGCTGCGGCGAGCGGTATCAGCTCACTCAAAGGCGGTAATACGG
TTATCCACAGAATCAGGGGATAACGCAGGAAAGAACATGTGAGCAAAAGGCCAGCAAAAGGCCAGGAACC
GTAAAAAGGCCGCGTTGCTGGCGTTTTTCCATAGGCTCCGCCCCCCTGACGAGCATCACAAAAATCGACG
CTCAAGTCAGAGGTGGCGAAACCCGACAGGACTATAAAGATACCAGGCGTTTCCCCCTGGAAGCTCCCTC
GTGCGCTCTCCTGTTCCGACCCTGCCGCTTACCGGATACCTGTCCGCCTTTCTCCCTTCGGGAAGCGTGG
CGCTTTCTCAATGCTCACGCTGTAGGTATCTCAGTTCGGTGTAGGTCGTTCGCTCCAAGCTGGGCTGTGT
GCACGAACCCCCCGTTCAGCCCGACCGCTGCGCCTTATCCGGTAACTATCGTCTTGAGTCCAATGCCACC
TGACGTCTAAGAACCCGGTAAGACACGACTTATCGCCACTGGCAGCAGCCACTGGTAACAGGATTAGCAG
AGCGAGGTATGTAGGCGGTGCTACAGAGTTCTTGAAGTGGTGGCCTAACTACGGCTACACTAGAAGGACA
GTATTTGGTATCTGCGCTCTGCTGAAGCCAGTTACCTTCGGAAAAAGAGTTGGTAGCTCTTGATCCGGCA
AACAAACCACCGCTGGTAGCGGTGGTTTTTTTGTTTGCAAGCAGCAGATTACGCGCAGAAAAAAAGGATC
TCAAGAAGATCCTTTGATCTTTTCTACGGGGTCTGACGCTCAGTGGAACGAAAACTCACGTTAAGGGATT
TTGGTCATGACTTGTGCTTGGATTCTCACCAATAAAAAACGCCCGGCGGCAACCGAGCGTTCTGAACAAA
TCCAGATGGAGTTCTGAGGTCATTACTGGATCTATCAACAGGAGTCCAAGCGAGCTCGATATCAAATTAC
GCCCCGCCCTGCCACTCATCGCAGTACTGTTGTAATTCATTAAGCATTCTGCCGACATGGAAGCCATCAC
AGACGGCATGATGAACCTGAATCGCCAGCGGCATCAGCACCTTGTCGCCTTGCGTATAATATTTGCCCAT
GGTGAAAACGGGGGCGAAGAAGTTGTCCATATTGGCCACGTTTAAATCAAAACTGGTGAAACTCACCCAG
GGATTGGCTGAGACGAAAAACATATTCTCAATAAACCCTTTAGGGAAATAGGCCAGGTTTTCACCGTAAC
ACGCCACATCTTGCGAATATATGTGTAGAAACTGCCGGAAATCGTCGTGGTATTCACTCCAGAGCGATGA
AAACGTTTCAGTTTGCTCATGGAAAACGGTGTAACAAGGGTGAACACTATCCCATATCACCAGCTCACCG
TCTTTCATTGCCATACGAAATTCCGGATGAGCATTCATCAGGCGGGCAAGAATGTGAATAAAGGCCGGAT
AAAACTTGTGCTTATTTTTCTTTACGGTCTTTAAAAAGGCCGTAATATCCAGCTGAACGGTCTGGTTATA
GGTACATTGAGCAACTGACTGAAATGCCTCAAAATGTTCTTTACGATGCCATTGGGATATATCAACGGTG
GTATATCCAGTGATTTTTTTCTCCATTTTAGCTTCCTTAGCTCCTGAAAATCTCGATAACTCAAAAAATA
CGCCCGGTAGTGATCTTATTTCATTATGGTGAAAGTTGGAACCTCTTACGTGCCGATCAACGTCTCATTT
TCGCCAGATATCGACGTCTAAGAAACCATTATTATCATGACATTAACCTATAAAAATAGGCGTATCACGA
GGCCCTTTCGTCTTCACC
