>Addgene plasmid #38207 | pBad-Xis/Int Reset Flipper | addgene partial sequence | sequence record 49562 | pBAD-F 5'-ATGCCATAGCATTTTTATCC-3'
GCTTTTTATCGCAACTCTCTACTGTTTCTCCATACCGTTTTTTTGGGCTAGCTACTAGAGACCTTAACAA
ACTACGGAGGTCAACATGGCCGGCACTCAGCGTATCGTCTTTCTACCCGATACTCAGTTGCCTTTCGAGG
CGCGCAAAGAGATGCAAGCGGTCATCCGCTTCATCGGGGATGTCCAGCCGTACGGCGTGGTACATATCGG
TGACGTCCTAGACCTGCCGCAGCCCTCGCGCTGGAACCGGGGAACCAAGGGCGAGTTCGAGGGCTCGGTG
TACCGCGACGCGGACTACGCCAAGAAGAACCTGATGGAGCCGCTGCGCAAGGTCTACGACGGCTGGATCG
GGATGCACGAGGGCAACCACGATCTGCGAGCCCGCGAGTACCTGGCCAAGAACGCACCGGCCCTGGAGGG
TACGCACGCTTTCGACATCGACGTGCTGCTCGACTTCGACGGGTTCGGTGTGGAGCTGCTGCCTGACTTC
TACGACATCGCTCCGGGCTGGATCTCCACTCACGGGCACATGGGCAAGATGACGCTATCCCAGATCGCCG
GATCGACAGCGCTCAACGGTGCCAAGAAGTTCGGCAAGTCCGTGGTCTGCGGCCACACGCACCGGCAGGC
TGTCGTCTCGCACTCGTTCGGGTACGGCGGCTCGGTGCGCAAGACCGTCACCGGCATGGAAGTCGGGCAC
CTGATGGACATGAAGAAGGCCAACTATCTAAAGGGCGGAGCCGGGAACTGGCAGATGGGCTTCGGGATGC
TCACGGTCGACGGCAAGCATGTCAAGGCTGA
