>Addgene plasmid #38207 | pBad-Xis/Int Reset Flipper | addgene partial sequence | sequence record 50430 | pBR322ori-F 5'-GGGAAACGCCTGGTATCTTT-3'
TCTGACTTGAGCGTCGATTTTTGTGATGCTCGTCAGGGGGGCGGAGCCTATGGAAAAACGCCAGCAACGC
GGCCTTTTTACGGTTCCTGGCCTTTTGCTGGCCTTTTGCTCACATGTTCTTTCCTGCGTTATCCCCTGAT
TCTGTGGATAACCGTATTACCGCCTTTGAGTGAGCTGATACCGCTCGCCGCAGCCGAACGCCCTAGCTAG
GATTACCGCCTTTGAGTGAGCTGATACCGCTCGCCGCAGCCGAACGACCGAGCGCAGCGAGTCAGTGAGC
GAGGAAGCCTGCATAACGCGAAGTAATCTTTTCGGTTTTAAAGAAAAAGGGCAGGGTGGTGACACCTTGC
CCTTTTTTGCCGGACTGCAGCGGCCGCTACTAGTAGCGAAAAAACCCCGCCGAAGCGGGGTTTTTTGCGC
TAGTATTATTA
[319 nt withheld, positions 432-750]
